Addgene plasmid #119671: pC0.007
Purpose: Level 0 part. Promoter, cpc560 promoter, extended spacer region, downstream TFB site region duplicated.
Depositing lab: Alistair McCormick. Depositing organization: University of Edinburgh. Publication: CyanoGate: A Modular Cloning Suite for Engineering Cyanobacteria Based on the Plant MoClo Syntax. Vasudevan R, Gale GAR, Schiavon AA, Puzorjov A, Malin J, Gillespie MD, Vavitsas K, Zulkower V, Wang B, Howe CJ, Lea-Smith DJ, McCormick AJ. Plant Physiol. 2019 May;180(1):39-55. doi: 10.1104/pp.18.01401. Epub 2019 Feb 28. PubMed 30819783.
Backbone
  Vector backbone: pICH41295
  Backbone size w/o insert (bp): 2247
  Vector type: Synthetic Biology
Growth in bacteria
  Bacterial resistance: Spectinomycin, 50 μg/mL
  Growth temperature: 37°C
  Growth strain: DH5alpha
  Copy number: High Copy
Gene/Insert
  Gene/Insert name: Pcpc560-Dx2
  Insert size (bp): 710
  Mutation: bp 89 T to C, bp 187 C to A, Duplicated downstream region (382-531)
  Cloning method: Restriction Enzyme; 5′ cloning site BpiI (destroyed during cloning); 3′ cloning site BpiI (destroyed during cloning)
  Sequencing primers: 5′ ttgagtgagctgataccgct; 3′ GTCTCATGAGCGGATACATATTTGAATG
Terms and licenses: Academic/Nonprofit Terms; Industry Terms: Not Available to Industry
Depositor comments: Please visit https://www.biorxiv.org/content/10.1101/426700v1 for bioRxiv preprint.
How to cite: pC0.007 was a gift from Alistair McCormick (Addgene plasmid # 119671 ; http://n2t.net/addgene:119671 ; RRID:Addgene_119671)
