[The description below was written by a language model from this plasmid's Addgene catalogue record and pLannotate feature annotations shown in this document.]
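Description:
pC0.007 is a Level 0 promoter part from the CyanoGate modular cloning suite, a Golden Gate toolkit that extends the plant MoClo syntax to cyanobacterial engineering. It is built on the pICH41295 acceptor backbone (about 2.2 kb) and is maintained in E. coli as a high-copy plasmid through a ColE1/pUC-type origin. Selection is with spectinomycin, provided by an aadA aminoglycoside adenylyltransferase gene preceded by a bla-type promoter. The short integrase, gentamicin acetyltransferase and lacI fragments picked up by the automated annotation are most likely remnants of the resistance cassette's origin and of the backbone, not functional genes.

The payload is a roughly 710 bp insert called Pcpc560-Dx2, a variant of the cpc560 promoter. The record describes it as having an extended spacer region, produced by duplicating the downstream transcription factor binding site region (positions 382–531 of the part). It also carries two point substitutions, T to C at position 89 and C to A at position 187; the record does not say why these were made. The feature table does not annotate the promoter itself, so its location in the 2,963 nt sequence can only be inferred as the unannotated stretch outside the backbone elements. The part was cloned through BpiI sites that were destroyed in the process, as is usual for MoClo Level 0 modules, which are then released by a second Type IIS enzyme for assembly.

As a storage vector, pC0.007 has no coding sequence or terminator of its own. It supplies a promoter module to be combined with other Level 0 parts into Level 1 transcription units, here allowing the effect of duplicated binding sites on cpc560-driven expression in cyanobacteria to be tested.
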