Features (pLannotate 1.2.2; 6 found; start..end, strand, type, name):
    122..226     +  promoter       AmpR promoter: bla
    217..297     -  CDS            int (fragment): INT2_ECOLX - Protein inferred from homology: Swiss-Prot protein existence level 3. Putative integrase believed to be involved in the insertion of antibiotic resistance genes into plasmids and transposons. From Escherichia coli.
    385..441     +  CDS            GmR (fragment): gentamycin acetyltransferase; aacC1; confers resistance to gentamycin
    448..1236    +  CDS            aadA: S3AD_ECOLX - Experimental evidence at protein level: Swiss-Prot protein existence level 1. Mediates bacterial resistance to the antibiotics streptomycin and spectinomycin. From Escherichia coli.
   1410..1998    +  rep_origin     ori: high-copy-number ColE1/pMB1/pBR322/pUC origin of replication
   2181..2230    +  CDS            lacI (fragment): lac repressor; lacI; The lac repressor binds to the lac operator to inhibit transcription in E. coli. This inhibition can be relieved by adding lactose or isopropyl-β-D-thiogalactopyranoside (IPTG).
>Addgene plasmid #119671 | pC0.007 | addgene full sequence | sequence record 237673 | Addgene NGS Result
TGAGACCACGAAGTGGCTCTTCAGTGGACGAAAGGGCCTCGTGATACGCCTATTTTTATAGGTTAATGTC
ATGATAATAATGGTTTCTTAGACGTCAGGTGGCACTTTTCGGGGAAATGTGCGCGGAACCCCTATTTGTT
TATTTTTCTAAATACATTCAAATATGTATCCGCTCATGAGACAATAACCCTGATAAATGCTTCAATAATA
TTGAAAAAGGAAGAGTATGCGCTCACGCAACTGGTCCAGAACCTTGACCGAACGCAGCGGTGGTAACGGC
GCAGTGGCGGTTTTCATGGCTTGTTATGACTGTTTTTTTTTGGGGTACAGTCTATGCCTCGGGCATCCAA
GCAGCAAGCGCGTTACGCCGTGGGTCGATGTTTGATGTTATGGAGCAGCAACGATGTTACGCAGCAGGGC
AGTCGCCCTAAAACAAAGTTAAACATCATGAGGGAAGCGGTGATCGCCGAAGTATCGACTCAACTATCAG
AGGTAGTTGGCGTCATCGAGCGCCATCTCGAACCGACGTTGCTGGCCGTACATTTGTACGGCTCCGCAGT
GGATGGCGGCCTGAAGCCACACAGCGATATTGATTTGCTGGTTACGGTGACCGTAAGGCTTGATGAAACA
ACGCGGCGAGCTTTGATCAACGACCTTTTGGAAACTTCGGCTTCCCCTGGAGAGAGCGAGATTCTCCGCG
CTGTAGAAGTCACCATTGTTGTGCACGACGACATCATTCCGTGGCGTTATCCAGCTAAGCGCGAACTGCA
ATTTGGAGAATGGCAGCGCAATGACATTCTTGCAGGTATCTTCGAGCCAGCCACGATCGACATTGATCTG
GCTATCTTGCTGACAAAAGCAAGAGAACATAGCGTTGCCTTGGTAGGTCCAGCGGCGGAGGAACTCTTTG
ATCCGGTTCCTGAACAGGATCTATTTGAGGCGCTAAATGAAACCTTAACGCTATGGAACTCGCCGCCCGA
CTGGGCTGGCGATGAGCGAAATGTAGTGCTTACGTTGTCCCGCATTTGGTACAGCGCAGTAACCGGCAAA
ATCGCGCCGAAGGATGTCGCTGCCGACTGGGCAATGGAGCGCCTGCCGGCCCAGTATCAGCCCGTCATAC
TTGAAGCTAGACAGGCTTATCTTGGACAAGAAGAAGATCGCTTGGCCTCGCGCGCAGATCAGTTGGAAGA
ATTTGTCCATTACGTAAAAGGCGAGATCACCAAGGTAGTCGGCAAATAACTGTCAGACCAAGTTTACTCA
TATATACTTTAGATTGATTTAAAACTTCATTTTTAATTTAAAAGGATCTAGGTGAAGATCCTTTTTGATA
ATCTCATGACCAAAATCCCTTAACGTGAGTTTTCGTTCCACTGAGCGTCAGACCCCGTAGAAAAGATCAA
AGGATCTTCTTGAGATCCTTTTTTTCTGCGCGTAATCTGCTGCTTGCAAACAAAAAAACCACCGCTACCA
GCGGTGGTTTGTTTGCCGGATCAAGAGCTACCAACTCTTTTTCCGAAGGTAACTGGCTTCAGCAGAGCGC
AGATACCAAATACTGTTCTTCTAGTGTAGCCGTAGTTAGGCCACCACTTCAAGAACTCTGTAGCACCGCC
TACATACCTCGCTCTGCTAATCCTGTTACCAGTGGCTGCTGCCAGTGGCGATAAGTCGTGTCTTACCGGG
TTGGACTCAAGACGATAGTTACCGGATAAGGCGCAGCGGTCGGGCTGAACGGGGGGTTCGTGCACACAGC
CCAGCTTGGAGCGAACGACCTACACCGAACTGAGATACCTACAGCGTGAGCTATGAGAAAGCGCCACGCT
TCCCGAAGGGAGAAAGGCGGACAGGTATCCGGTAAGCGGCAGGGTCGGAACAGGAGAGCGCACGAGGGAG
CTTCCAGGGGGAAACGCCTGGTATCTTTATAGTCCTGTCGGGTTTCGCCACCTCTGACTTGAGCGTCGAT
TTTTGTGATGCTCGTCAGGGGGGCGGAGCCTATGGAAAAACGCCAGCAACGCGGCCTTTTTACGGTTCCT
GGCCTTTTGCTGGCCTTTTGCTCACATGTTCTTTCCTGCGTTATCCCCTGATTCTGTGGATAACCGTATT
ACCGCCTTTGAGTGAGCTGATACCGCTCGCCGCAGCCGAACGACCGAGCGCAGCGAGTCAGTGAGCGAGG
AAGCGGAAGAGCGCCCAATACGCAAACCGCCTCTCCCCGCGCGTTGGCCGATTCATTAATCACTCTGTGG
TCTCAGGAGCACCTGTAGAGAAGAGTCCCTGAATATCAAAATGGTGGGATAAAAAGCTCAAAAAGGAAAG
TAGGCTGTGGTTCCCTAGGCAACAGTCCTCCCTACCCCACTGGAAACTAAAAAAACGAGAAAAGTTCGCA
CCGAACATCAATTGCATAATTTTAGCCCTAAAACATAAGCTGAACGAAACTGGTTATCTTCCCTTCCCAA
TCCAGGACAATCTGAGAATCCCCTGCAACATTACTTAACAAAAAAGCAGGAATAAAATTAACAAGATGTA
ACAGACATAAGTCCCATCACCGTTGTATAAAGTTAACTGTGGGATTGCAAAAGCATTCAAGCCTAGGCGC
TGAGCTGTTTGAGCATCCCGGTGGCCCTTGTCGCTGCCTCCGTGTTTCTCCCTGGATTTATTTAGGTAAT
ATCTCTCATAAATCCCCGGGTAGTTAACGAAAGTTAATGGAGATCAGTAACAATAACTCTAGGGTCATTA
CTTTGGACTCCCTCAGTTTATCCGGGGGAATTGTGTTTAAGAAAATCCCACGTGTTTCTCCCTGGATTTA
TTTAGGTAATATCTCTCATAAATCCCCGGGTAGTTAACGAAAGTTAATGGAGATCAGTAACAATAACTCT
AGGGTCATTACTTTGGACTCCCTCAGTTTATCCGGGGGAATTGTGTTTAAGAAAATCCCAACTCATAAAG
TCAAGTAGGAGATTAATTCAATG
