>Addgene plasmid #119671 | pC0.007 | depositor partial sequence | sequence record 226234 | insert
ATACCGCTCGCCGCAGCCGAACGACCGAGCGCAGCGAGTCAGTGAGCGAGGAAGCGGAAGAGCGCCCAAT
ACGCAAACCGCCTCTCCCCGCGCGTTGGCCGATTCATTAATCACTCTGTGGTCTCAGGAGCACCTGTAGA
GAAGAGTCCCTGAATATCAAAATGGTGGGATAAAAAGCTCAAAAAGGAAAGTAGGCTGTGGTTCCCTAGG
CAACAGTCCTCCCTACCCCACTGGAAACTAAAAAAACGAGAAAAGTTCGCACCGAACATCAATTGCATAA
TTTTAGCCCTAAAACATAAGCTGAACGAAACTGGTTATCTTCCCTTCCCAATCCAGGACAATCTGAGAAT
CCCCTGCAACATTACTTAACAAAAAAGCAGGAATAAAATTAACAAGATGTAACAGACATAAGTCCCATCA
CCGTTGTATAAAGTTAACTGTGGGATTGCAAAAGCATTCAAGCCTAGGCGCTGAGCTGTTTGAGCATCCC
GGTGGCCCTTGTCGCTGCCTCCGTGTTTCTCCCTGGATTTATTTAGGTAATATCTCTCATAAATCCCCGG
GTAGTTAACGAAAGTTAATGGAGATCAGTAACAATAACTCTAGGGTCATTACTTTGGACTCCCTCAGTTT
ATCCGGGGGAATTGTGTTTAAGAAAATCCCACGTGTTTCTCCCTGGATTTATTTAGGTAATATCTCTCAT
AAATCCCCGGGTAGTTAACGAAAGTTAATGGAGATCAGTAACAATAACTCTAGGGTCATTACTTTGGACT
CCCTCAGTTTATCCGGGGGAATTGTGTTTAAGAAAATCCCAACTCATAAAGTCAAGTAGGAGATTAATTC
